>Addgene plasmid #164915 | pNTI743 dual-barcoded gRNA parent vector | addgene full sequence | sequence record 324994 | Addgene NGS Result
CAGCAACAGGACTAGGATGAGTAGCAGCACGTTCCTTATATGTAGCTTTCGACATGATTTATCTTCGTTT
CCTGCAGGTTTTTGTTCTGTGCAGTTGGGTTAAGAATACTGGGCAATTTCATGTTTCTTCAACACTACAT
ATGCGTATATATACCAATCTAAGTCTGTGCTCCTTCCTTCGTTCTTCCTTCTGTTCGGAGATTACCGAAT
CAAAAAAATTTCAAGGAAACCGAAATCAAAAAAAAGAATAAAAAAAAAATGATGAATTGAAGAATTCGGT
TTTCACCGTCATCACCGAAACGCGCGAGACGAAAGGGCCTCGTGATACGCCTATTTTTATAGGTTAATGT
CATGATAATAATGGTTTCTTAGACGGATCGCTTGCCTGTAACTTACACGCGCCTCGTATCTTTTAATGAT
GGAATAATTTGGGAATTTACTCTGTGTTTATTTATTTTTATGTTTTGTATTTGGATTTTAGAAAGTAAAT
AAAGAAGGTAGAAGAGTTACGGAATGAAGAAAAAAAAATAAACAAAGGTTTAAAAAATTTCAACAAAAAG
CGTACTTTACATATATATTTATTAGACAAGAAAAGCAGATTAAATAGATATACATTCGATTAACGATAAG
TAAAATGTAAAATCACAGGATTTTCGTGTGTGGTCTTCTACACAGACAAGATGAAACAATTCGGCATTAA
TACCTGAGAGCAGGAAGAGCAAGATAAAAGGTAGTATTTGTTGGCGATCCCCCTAGAGTCTTTTACATCT
TCGGAAAACAAAAACTATTTTTTCTTTAATTTCTTTTTTTACTTTCTATTTTTAATTTATATATTTATAT
TAAAAAATTTAAATTATAATTATTTTTATAGCACGTGATGAAAAGGACCCAGGTGGCACTTTTCGGGGAA
ATGTGCGCGGAACCCCTATTTGTTTATTTTTCTAAATACATTCAAATATGTATCCGCTCATGAGACAATA
ACCCTGATAAATGCTTCAATAATATTGAAAAAGGAAGAGTATGAGTATTCAACATTTCCGTGTCGCCCTT
ATTCCCTTTTTTGCGGCATTTTGCCTTCCTGTTTTTGCTCACCCAGAAACGCTGGTGAAAGTAAAAGATG
CTGAAGATCAGTTGGGTGCACGAGTGGGTTACATCGAACTGGATCTCAACAGCGGTAAGATCCTTGAGAG
TTTTCGCCCCGAAGAACGTTTTCCAATGATGAGCACTTTTAAAGTTCTGCTATGTGGCGCGGTATTATCC
CGTATTGACGCCGGGCAAGAGCAACTCGGTCGCCGCATACACTATTCTCAGAATGACTTGGTTGAGTACT
CACCAGTCACAGAAAAGCATCTTACGGATGGCATGACAGTAAGAGAATTATGCAGTGCTGCCATAACCAT
GAGTGATAACACTGCGGCCAACTTACTTCTGACAACGATCGGAGGACCGAAGGAGCTAACCGCTTTTTTG
CACAACATGGGGGATCATGTAACTCGCCTTGATCGTTGGGAACCGGAGCTGAATGAAGCCATACCAAACG
ACGAGCGTGACACCACGATGCCTGTAGCAATGGCAACAACGTTGCGCAAACTATTAACTGGCGAACTACT
TACTCTAGCTTCCCGGCAACAATTAATAGACTGGATGGAGGCGGATAAAGTTGCAGGACCACTTCTGCGC
TCGGCCCTTCCGGCTGGCTGGTTTATTGCTGATAAATCTGGAGCCGGTGAGCGTGGGTCTCGCGGTATCA
TTGCAGCACTGGGGCCAGATGGTAAGCCCTCCCGTATCGTAGTTATCTACACGACGGGGAGTCAGGCAAC
TATGGATGAACGAAATAGACAGATCGCTGAGATAGGTGCCTCACTGATTAAGCATTGGTAACTGTCAGAC
CAAGTTTACTCATATATACTTTAGATTGATTTAAAACTTCATTTTTAATTTAAAAGGATCTAGGTGAAGA
TCCTTTTTGATAATCTCATGACCAAAATCCCTTAACGTGAGTTTTCGTTCCACTGAGCGTCAGACCCCGT
AGAAAAGATCAAAGGATCTTCTTGAGATCCTTTTTTTCTGCGCGTAATCTGCTGCTTGCAAACAAAAAAA
CCACCGCTACCAGCGGTGGTTTGTTTGCCGGATCAAGAGCTACCAACTCTTTTTCCGAAGGTAACTGGCT
TCAGCAGAGCGCAGATACCAAATACTGTTCTTCTAGTGTAGCCGTAGTTAGGCCACCACTTCAAGAACTC
TGTAGCACCGCCTACATACCTCGCTCTGCTAATCCTGTTACCAGTGGCTGCTGCCAGTGGCGATAAGTCG
TGTCTTACCGGGTTGGACTCAAGACGATAGTTACCGGATAAGGCGCAGCGGTCGGGCTGAACGGGGGGTT
CGTGCACACAGCCCAGCTTGGAGCGAACGACCTACACCGAACTGAGATACCTACAGCGTGAGCTATGAGA
AAGCGCCACGCTTCCCGAAGGGAGAAAGGCGGACAGGTATCCGGTAAGCGGCAGGGTCGGAACAGGAGAG
CGCACGAGGGAGCTTCCAGGGGGAAACGCCTGGTATCTTTATAGTCCTGTCGGGTTTCGCCACCTCTGAC
TTGAGCGTCGATTTTTGTGATGCTCGTCAGGGGGGCGGAGCCTATGGAAAAACGCCAGCAACGCGGCCTT
TTTACGGTTCCTGGCCTTTTGCTGGCCTTTTGCTGGCCTTTTGCTGGCCTTTTGCTCGGGGGATCTGCCT
GAGCTCTAATACGACTCACTATAGCAGATCTATATTACCCTGTTATCCCTAGCGGATCTGCCGGTAGAGG
TGTGGTCAATAAGAGCGACCTCATACTATACCTGAGAAAGCAACCTGACCTACAGGAAAGAGTTACTCAA
GAATAAGAATTTTCGTTTTAAAACCTAAGAGTCACTTTAAAATTTGTATACACTTATTTTTTTTATAACT
TATTTAATAATAAAAATCATAAATCATAAGAAATTCGCTTATTTAGAAGTGGCGCGCAAGCTTCCACATG
TGCATTGCCTCGGCGCGCCAGAGTGACTGGATCGAGCTCTCTGCTTTTGTGCGCGTATGTTTATGTATGT
ACCTCTCTCTCTATTTCTATTTTTAAACCACCCTCTCAATAAAATAAAAATAATAAAGTATTTTTAAGGA
AAAGACGTGTTTAAGCACTGACTTTATCTACTTTTTGTACGTTTTCATTGATATAATGTGTTTTGTCTCT
CCCTTTTCTACGAAAATTTCAAAAATTGACCAAAAAAAGGAATATATATACGAAAAACTATTATATTTAT
ATATCATAGTGTTGATAAAAAATGTTTATCCATTGGACCGTGTATGCTATAGTGAGTCGTATTACGATCT
GCCAATTGAACATAACATGGTAGTTACATATACTAGTAATATGGTTCGGCACACATTAAAAGTATAAAAA
CTATCTGAATTACGAATTACATATATTGGTCATAAAAATCAATCAATCATCGTGTGTTTTATATGTCTCT
TATCTAAGTATAAGAATATCCATAGTTAATATTCACTTACGCTACCTTTTAACCTGTAATCATTGTCAAC
AGGATATGTTAACGACCCACATTGATAAACGCTAGTATTTCTTTTTCCTCTTCTTATTGGCCGGCTGTCT
CTATACTCCCCTATAGTCTGTTTCTTTTCGTTTCGATTGTCCCTATCAGTGATAGAGATGGCGCACATGG
TACGCTGTGGTGCTCGCGGCTGGGAACGAAACTCTGGGAGCTGCGATTGGCAGCCTAGGTTTTAGAGCTA
GAAATAGCAAGTTAAAATAAGGCTAGTCCGTTATCAACTTGAAAAAGTGGCACCGAGTCGGTGCTTTTTT
CTCGAGCCATATCCAACTTCCAATTTAATCTTTCTTTTTTAATTTTCACTTATTTGCGATACAGAAAGAA
AAAAGCGATAGTAACTATTGAATTTTGTTTGGATTTGGTTAGATTAGATATGGTTTCTCTTTATATTTAC
ATGCTAAAAATGGGCTACACCAGAGATACATAATTAGATATATATACGCCAGTACACCTTATCGGCCCAA
GCCTTGTCCCAAGGCAGCGTTTTGTTCTTGGAAACGCTGCCCTACACGTTCGCTATGCGGCCGGTATTCA
GTTTAAACCCGCTCCCTGATGCGGTATTTTCTCCTTACGCATCTGTGCGGTATTTCACACCGCATAGGGT
AATAACTGATATAATTAAATTGAAGCTCTAATTTGTGAGTTTAGTATACATGCATTTACTTATAATACAG
TTTTTTAGTTTTGCTGGCCGCATCTTCTCAAATATGCTTCCCAGCCTGCTTTTCTGTAACGTTCACCCTC
TACCTTAGCATCCCTTCCCTTTGCAAATAGTCCTCTTCCAACAATAATAATGTCAGATCCTGTAGAGACC
ACATCATCCACGGTTCTATACTGTTGACCCAATGCGTCTCCCTTGTCATCTAAACCCACACCGGGTGTCA
TAATCAACCAATCGTAACCTTCATCTCTTCCACCCATGTCTCTTTGAGCAATAAAGCCGATAACAAAATC
TTTGTCGCTCTTCGCAATGTCAACAGTACCCTTAGTATATTCTCCAGTAGATAGGGAGCCCTTGCATGAC
AATTCTGCTAACATCAAAAGGCCTCTAGGTTCCTTTGTTACTTCTTCTGCCGCCTGCTTCAAACCGCTAA
CAATACCTGGGCCCACCACACCGTGTGCATTCGTAATGTCTGCCCATTCTGCTATTCTGTATACACCCGC
AGAGTACTGCAATTTGACTGTATTACCAATGTCAGCAAATTTTCTGTCTTCGAAGAGTAAAAAATTGTAC
TTGGCGGATAATGCCTTTAGCGGCTTAACTGTGCCCTCCATGGAAAAATCAGTCAAGATATCCACATGTG
TTTTTAGTAAACAAATTTTGGGACCTAATGCTTCAACTAACTCCAGTAATTCCTTGGTGGTACGAACATC
CAATGAAGCACACAAGTTTGTTTGCTTTTCGTGCATGATATTAAATAGCTTGG
Features (pLannotate 1.2.2; 15 found; start..end, strand, type, name):
     56..271     -  promoter       URA3 promoter: S. cerevisiae URA3
    278..308     -  CDS            rop (fragment): Rop protein, which maintains plasmids at low copy number; rop
    376..879     -  misc_feature   CEN/ARS: S. cerevisiae CEN6 centromere fused to an autonomously replicating sequence
    916..1020    +  promoter       AmpR promoter: bla
   1021..1881    +  CDS            AmpR: β-lactamase; bla; confers resistance to ampicillin, carbenicillin, and related antibiotics
   2052..2640    +  rep_origin     ori: high-copy-number ColE1/pMB1/pBR322/pUC origin of replication
   2737..2754    +  promoter       T7 promoter (fragment): promoter for bacteriophage T7 RNA polymerase
   2791..2978    -  terminator     ADH1 terminator: S. cerevisiae ADH1; transcription terminator for the S. cerevisiae alcohol dehydrogenase 1 (ADH1) gene
   3337..3354    -  promoter       T7 promoter (fragment): promoter for bacteriophage T7 RNA polymerase
   3356..3762    +  promoter       RPR1 promoter: RPR1; promoter for the S. cerevisiae RNase P RNA gene
   3769..3844    +  misc_RNA       gRNA scaffold: guide RNA scaffold for the Streptococcus pyogenes CRISPR/Cas9 system
   3857..3919    +  terminator     RPR1 terminator: transcription terminator for the S. cerevisiae RNase P RNA gene
   4052..4117    -  CDS            TIM9 (fragment): TIM9_YEAST - Experimental evidence at protein level: Swiss-Prot protein existence level 1. Mitochondrial intermembrane chaperone that participates in the import and insertion of multi-pass transmembrane proteins into the mitochondrial inner membrane. Also required for the transfer of beta- barrel precursors from the TOM complex to the sorting and assembly machinery (SAM complex) of the outer membrane. Acts as a chaperone-like protein that protects the hydrophobic precursors from aggregation and guide them through the mitochondrial intermembrane space. Compared to TIM10, it may have a strong st
   4145..4196    -  misc_feature   bom (fragment): basis of mobility region from pBR322
   4275..55      -  CDS            URA3 (across the origin): orotidine-5'-phosphate decarboxylase, required for uracil biosynthesis; S. cerevisiae URA3; yeast auxotrophic marker, counterselectable with 5-fluoroorotic acid (5-FOA)
