[The description below was written by a language model from this plasmid's Addgene catalogue record and pLannotate feature annotations shown in this document.]
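Description:
pNTI743 is an empty yeast–E. coli shuttle backbone, derived from pNTI661, that serves as the parent vector for building barcoded guide RNA plasmid libraries for CiBER-seq, a method that reads out expression phenotypes of CRISPRi perturbations through sequencing of linked barcodes. In yeast it is maintained as a low-copy, stably segregating episome through a CEN6 centromere fused to an autonomously replicating sequence. It is selected by URA3 under its native promoter, which complements uracil auxotrophy and can be counterselected with 5-FOA. In bacteria it replicates from a ColE1/pUC-type origin and carries the β-lactamase gene for ampicillin resistance. Short annotated fragments of rop, bom and TIM9 appear to be backbone or marker-flanking remnants rather than functional parts.

The guide RNA cassette consists of the S. cerevisiae RPR1 (RNase P RNA) promoter, an RNA polymerase III promoter, followed directly by the Streptococcus pyogenes Cas9 gRNA scaffold and the RPR1 terminator. No spacer is annotated between promoter and scaffold, as expected for a parent vector into which guide libraries are cloned. Upstream of this cassette, the depositor added divergently oriented ADH1 and ACT1 yeast terminators and exchanged a NotI site for AvrII. The feature table annotates only the ADH1 terminator, on the reverse strand, and the ACT1 terminator presumably lies in the unannotated stretch next to it. Two partial T7 promoter sequences in opposite orientations flank this region. The record does not state their role. It also lists no reporter promoter, ORF or barcode, since these and the barcoded guides are added by Gibson assembly to make the dual-barcoded expression units. No Cas9 or dCas9 is encoded, so the CRISPRi effector must be supplied separately.
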