Addgene plasmid #164915: pNTI743 dual-barcoded gRNA parent vector
Purpose: (Empty Backbone) CEN/ARS Parent vector for constructing barcoded-gRNA CiBER-seq plasmid libraries
Depositing lab: Nicholas Ingolia. Depositing organization: University of California, Berkeley. Publication: CiBER-seq dissects genetic networks by quantitative CRISPRi profiling of expression phenotypes. Muller R, Meacham ZA, Ferguson L, Ingolia NT. Science. 2020 Dec 11;370(6522). pii: 370/6522/eabb9662. doi: 10.1126/science.abb9662. PubMed 33303588.
Backbone
  Vector backbone: pNTI661
  Backbone size (bp): 5024
  Modifications to backbone: Added divergent yeast terminator sequences t(ADH1) and t(ACT1). Replaced NotI restriction site with AvrII restriction site.
  Vector type: Yeast Expression, CRISPR
  Selectable markers: URA3
Growth in bacteria
  Bacterial resistance: Ampicillin, 100 μg/mL
  Growth temperature: 30°C
  Growth strain: NEB Stable
  Copy number: Unknown
Gene/Insert
  Cloning method: Gibson Cloning
  Sequencing primers: 5′ ccttttgctggccttttgctc
Terms and licenses: Academic/Nonprofit Terms; Industry Terms: Not Available to Industry
Depositor comments: See details in Muller et al for cloning barcoded gRNA libraries and ORFs of interest into this backbone.
How to cite: pNTI743 dual-barcoded gRNA parent vector was a gift from Nicholas Ingolia (Addgene plasmid # 164915 ; http://n2t.net/addgene:164915 ; RRID:Addgene_164915)
